>Addgene plasmid #178195 | pRD231 | addgene full sequence | sequence record 350128 | Addgene NGS Result
ATAAAGAAGACAGTCATAAGTGCGGCGACGATAGTCATGCCCCGCGCCCACCGGAAGGAGCTGACTGGGT
TGAAGGCTCTCAAGGGCATCGGTCGAGATCCCGGTGCCTAATGAGTGAGCTAACTTACATTAATTGCGTT
GCGCTCACTGCCCGCTTTCCAGTCGGGAAACCTGTCGTACCAGCTGCATTAATGAATCGGCCAACGCGCG
GGGAGGGGCGGTTTGCGTATTGGGCGCCAGGGTGGTTTTTCTTTTCACCAGTGAGACGGGCAACAGCTGA
TTGCCCTTCACCGCCTGGCCCTGAGAGAGTTGCAGCAAGCGGTCCACGCTGGTTTGCCCCAGCAGGCGAA
AATCCTGTTTGATGGTGGTTAACGGCGGGATATAACATGAGCTGTCTTCGGTATCGTCGTATCCCACTAC
CGAGATGTCCGCACCAACGCGCAGCCCGGACTCGGTAATGGCGCGCATTGCGCCCAGCGCCATCTGATCG
TTGGCAACCAGCATCGCAGTGGGAACGATGCCCTCATTCAGCATTTGCATGGTTTGTTGAAAACCGGACA
TGGCACTCCAGTCGCCTTCCCGTTCCGCTATCGGCTGAATTTGATTGCGAGTGAGATATTTATGCCAGCC
AGCCAGACGCAGACGCGCCGAGACAGAACTTAATGGGCCCGCTAACAGCGCGATTTGCTGGTGACCCAAT
GCGACCAGATGCTCCACGCCCAGTCGCGTACCGTCTTCATGGGAGAAAATAATACTGTTGATGGGTGTCT
GGTCAGAGACATCAAGAAATAACGCCGGAACATTAGTGCAGGCAGCTTCCACAGCAATGGCATCCTGGTC
ATCCAGCGGATAGTTAATGATCAGCCCACTGACGCGTTGCGCGAGAAGATTGTGCACCGCCGCTTTACAG
GCTTCGACGCCGCTTCGTTCTACCATCGACACCACCACGCTGGCACCCAGTTGATCGGCGCGAGATTTAA
TCGCCGCGACAATTTGCGACGGCGCGTGTAGGGCCAGACTGGAGGTGGCAACGCCAATCAGCAACGACTG
TTTGCCCGCCAGTTGTTGTGCCACGCGGTTGGGAATGTAATTCAGCTCCGCCATCGCCGCTTCCACTTTT
TCCCGCGTTTTCGCAGAAACGTGGCTGGCCTGGTTCACCACGCGGGAAACGGTCTGATAAGAGACACCGG
CATACTCTGCGACATCGTATAACGTTACTGGTTTCACATTCACCACCCTGAATTGACTCTCTTCCGGGCG
CTATCATGCCATACCGCGAAAGGTTTTGCGCCATTCGATGGTGTCCGGGATCTCGACGCTCTCCCTTATG
CGACTCCTGCATTAGGAAGCAGCCCAGTAGTAGGTTGAGGCCGTTGAGCACCGCCGCCGCAAGGAATGGT
GCATGCAAGGAGATGGCGCCCAACAGTCCCCCGGCCACGGGGCCTGCCACCATACCCACGCCGAAACAAG
CGCTCATGAGCCCGAAGTGGCGAGCCCGATCTTCCCCATCGGTGATGTCGGCGATATAGGCGCCAGCAAC
CGCACCTGTGGCGCCGGTGATGCCGGCCACGATGCGTCCGGCGTAGAGGATCGAGATCGATCTCGATCCC
GCGAAATTAATACGACTCACTATAGGGGAATTGTGAGCGGATAACAATTCCCCTCTAGAAATAATTTTGT
TTAACTTTAAGAAGGAGATATACATATGTTTAATGAAAGAGAAGCTTTGCGCTTGCGGTTAGAACAATTA
AATGAAGCTGAAGTGAAAGTCATTCGTGAATATCAAATTGAACGTGATAAAATATACGCAAAATTAAGAG
AGCTGGACAGAAATGGAAGCCCTTCCGAAATCAAAAAGGATTTCCGTTCTGAAAAAAAACCTGACTCTCT
GCCGGTTCTCGCTGAGCTTGCGGCTCAGGAAATCAGAAGCTATCAGCCGCAATCACAGCAGCAGTCTGTT
CAGCCTCAGCTTCAATCTATTTCCTCTCTTCCTGCCGGTATACCAGACGGAACAACACGAAGAAGAAGAG
GAACGGCAAGACCGGGATCAAAAGCAGCTAAGCTGCGTGAAGCTGCTATTAAAACATTAAAACGCCACAA
CGCGGCGATTAAGAGCTCGGAGCTTCAAAAAGAGATTGAAAAAGAAAGCGGTCTTGAAATCCCTAATATG
ACAACGTTTATGCAAAGCTTAATTAAAATGTACCCGGAAGTGAAAAAGCCATATCGCGGGCAGTACATTT
TAGAGGGTGAAATCGAATCTGCGGAATCAGCAAACGAATAACTGCTAACAAAGCCCGAAAGGAAGCTGAG
TTGGCTGCTGCCACCGCTGAGCAATAACTAGCATAACCCCTTGGGGCCTCTAAACGGGTCTTGAGGGGTT
TTTTGCTGAAAGGAGGAACTATATCCGGATTGGCGAATGGG
[124 nt withheld, positions 2422-2545]
C
[91 nt withheld, positions 2547-2637]
A
[49 nt withheld, positions 2639-2687]
CCTTTGACGTTGGAGTCCACGTTCTTT
[37 nt withheld, positions 2715-2751]
ACCCTATCTCGGTCTATTCTTTTGATTTATAAGGGATTTTGCCGATTTCGGCCTATTGGTTAAAAAATGA
GCTGATTTAACAAAAATTTAACGCGAATTTTAACAAAATATTAACGCTTACAATTTAGGTGGCACTTTTC
GGGGAAATGTGCGCGGAACCCCTATTTGTTTATTTTTCTAAATACATTCAAATATGTATCCGCTCATGAA
TTAATTCTTAGAAAAACTCATCGAGCATCAAATGAAACTGCAATTTATTCATATCAGGATTATCAATACC
ATATTTTTGAAAAAGCCGTTTCTGTAATGAAGGAGAAAACTCACCGAGGCAGTTCCATAGGATGGCAAGA
TCCTGGTATCGGTCTGCGATTCCGACTCGTCCAACATCAATACAACCTATTAATTTCCCCTCGTCAAAAA
TAAGGTTATCAAGTGAGAAATCACCATGAGTGACGACTGAATCCGGTGAGAATGGCAAAAGTTTATGCAT
TTCTTTCCAGACTTGTTCAACAGGCCAGCCATTACGCTCGTCATCAAAATCACTCGCATCAACCAAACCG
TTATTCATTCGTGATTGCGCCTGAGCGAGACGAAATACGCGATCGCTGTTAAAAGGACAATTACAAACAG
GAATCGAATGCAACCGGCGCAGGAACACTGCCAGCGCATCAACAATATTTTCACCTGAATCAGGATATTC
TTCTAATACCTGGAATGCTGTTTTCCCGGGGATCGCAGTGGTGAGTAACCATGCATCATCAGGAGTACGG
ATAAAATGCTTGATGGTCGGAAGAGGCATAAATTCCGTCAGCCAGTTTAGTCTGACCATCTCATCTGTAA
CATCATTGGCAACGCTACCTTTGCCATGTTTCAGAAACAACTCTGGCGCATCGGGCTTCCCATACAATCG
ATAGATTGTCGCACCTGATTGCCCGACATTATCGCGAGCCCATTTATACCCATATAAATCAGCATCCATG
TTGGAATTTAATCGCGGCCTAGAGCAAGACGTTTCCCGTTGAATATGGCTCATAACACCCCTTGTATTAC
TGTTTATGTAAGCAGACAGTTTTATTGTTCATGACCAAAATCCCTTAACGTGAGTTTTCGTTCCACTGAG
CGTCAGACCCCGTAGAAAAGATCAAAGGATCTTCTTGAAATCCTTTTTTTCTGCGCGTAATCTGCTGCTT
GCAAACAAAAAAACCACCGCTACCAGCGGTGGTTTGTTTGCCGGATCAAGAGCTACCAACTCTTTTTCCG
AAGGTAACTGGCTTCAGCAGAGCGCAGATACCAAATACTGTCCTTCTAGTGTAGCCGTAGTTAGGCCACC
ACTTCAAGAACTCTGTAGCACCGCCTACATACCTCGCTCTGCTAATCCTGTTACCAGTGGCTGCTGCCAG
TGGCGATAAGTCGTGTCTTACCGGGTTGGACTCAAGACGATAGTTACCGGATAAGGCGCAGCGGTCGGGC
TGAACGGGGGGTTCGTGCACACAGCCCAGCTTGGAGCGAACGACCTACACCGAACTGAGATACCTACAGC
GTGAGCTATGAGAAAGCGCCACGCTTCCCGAAGGGAGAAAGGCGGACAGGTATCCGGTAAGCGGCAGGGT
CGGAACAGGAGAGCGCACGAGGGAGCTTCCAGGGGGAAACGCCTGGTATCTTTATAGTCCTGTCGGGTTT
CGCCACCTCTGACTTGAGCGTCGATTTTTGTGATGCTCGTCAGGGGGGCGGAGCCTATGGAAAAACGCCA
GCAACGCGGCCTTTTTACGGTTCCTGGCCTTTTGCTGGCCTTTTGCTCACATGTTCTTTCCTGCGTTATC
CCCTGATTCTGTGGATAACCGTATTACCGCCTTTGAGTGAGCTGATACCGCTCGCCGCAGCCGAACGACC
GAGCGCAGCGAGTCAGTGAGCGAGGAAGCGGAAGAGCGCCTGATGCGGTATTTTCTCCTTACGCATCTGT
GCGGTATTTCACACCGCAATGGTGCACTCTCAGTACAATCTGCTCTGATGCCGCATAGTTAAGCCAGTAT
ACACTCCGCTATCGCTACGTGACTGGGTCATGGCTGCGCCCCGACACCCGCCAACACCCGCTGACGCGCC
CTGACGGGCTTGTCTGCTCCCGGCATCCGCTTACAGACAAGCTGTGACCGTCTCCGGGAGCTGCATGTGT
CAGAGGTTTTCACCGTCATCACCGAAACGCGCGAGGCAGCTGCGGTAAAGCTCATCAGCGTGGTCGTGAA
GCGATTCACAGATGTCTGCCTGTTCATCCGCGTCCAGCTCGTTGAGTTTCTCCAGAAGCGTTAATGTCTG
GCTTCTGATAAAGCGGGCCATGTTAAGGGCGGTTTTTTCCTGTTTGGTCACTGATGCCTCCGTGTAAGGG
GGATTTCTGTTCATGGGGGTAATGATACCGATGAAACGAGAGAGGATGCTCACGATACGGGTTACTGATG
ATGAACATGCCCGGTTACTGGAACGTTGTGAGGGTAAACAACTGGCGGTATGGATGCGGCGGGACCAGAG
AAAAATCACTCAGGGTCAATGCCAGCGCTTCGTTAATACAGATGTAGGTGTTCCACAGGGTAGCCAGCAG
CATCCTGCGATGCAGATCCGGAACATAATGGTGCAGGGCGCTGACTTCCGCGTTTCCAGACTTTACGAAA
CACGGAAACCGAAGACCATTCATGTTGTTGCTCAGGTCGCAGACGTTTTGCAGCAGCAGTCGCTTCACGT
TCGCTCGCGTATCGGTGATTCATTCTGCTAACCAGTAAGGCAACCCCGCCAGCCTAGCCGGGTCCTCAAC
GACAGGAGCACGATCATGCGCACCCGTGGGGCCGCCATGCCGGCGATAATGGCCTGCTTCTCGCCGAAAC
GTTTGGTGGCGGGACCAGTGACGAAGGCTTGAGCGAGGGCGTGCAAGATTCCGAATACCGCAAGCGACAG
GCCGATCATCGTCGCGCTCCAGCGAAAGCGGTCCTCGCCGAAAATGACCCAGAGCGCTGCCGGCACCTGT
CCTACGAGTTGCATG
Features (pLannotate 1.2.2; 18 found; start..end, strand, type, name):
    111..132     -  protein_bind   CAP binding site: CAP binding activates transcription in the presence of cAMP. E. coli catabolite activator protein
    145..1227    -  CDS            lacI: lac repressor; lacI; The lac repressor binds to the lac operator to inhibit transcription in E. coli. This inhibition can be relieved by adding lactose or isopropyl-β-D-thiogalactopyranoside (IPTG).
   1228..1305    -  promoter       lacI promoter: lacI
   1313..1592    -  CDS            TcR (fragment): tetracycline efflux protein; tet; confers resistance to tetracycline
   1618..1636    +  promoter       T7 promoter: promoter for bacteriophage T7 RNA polymerase
   1637..1661    +  protein_bind   lac operator: The lac repressor binds to the lac operator to inhibit transcription in E. coli. This inhibition can be relieved by adding lactose or isopropyl-β-D-thiogalactopyranoside (IPTG). lac repressor encoded by lacI
   1676..1698    +  RBS            RBS: efficient ribosome binding site from bacteriophage T7 gene 10 (Olins and Rangwala, 1989)
   1706..2278    +  CDS            rok: ROK_BACSU - Also known as ykuW. Experimental evidence at protein level: Swiss-Prot protein existence level 1. Repressor of comK, the master regulator of competence development (PubMed:11849533). Overexpression seems to be lethal (PubMed:11849533). Represses at least 20 genes that specify membrane- localized and secreted proteins, including some that encode products with antibiotic activity (PubMed:15743949). Binds to many AT-rich sites in the chromosome, many of which are known or thought to derive from horizontal gene transfer; helps keep mobile element ICEBs1 quiescent in the genome (PubMed:
   2282..2330    +  CDS            SET1 (fragment): solubility-enhancement tag derived from T7 phage gene 10B
   2338..2385    +  terminator     T7 terminator: transcription terminator for bacteriophage T7 RNA polymerase
   2422..2850    +  rep_origin     f1 ori (sequence partly withheld): f1 bacteriophage origin of replication; arrow indicates direction of (+) strand synthesis
   2903..2960    +  promoter       AmpR promoter (fragment): bla
   2969..3784    -  CDS            KanR: aminoglycoside phosphotransferase; aph(3')-Ia; confers resistance to kanamycin in bacteria or G418 (Geneticin®) in eukaryotes
   3906..4494    +  rep_origin     ori: high-copy-number ColE1/pMB1/pBR322/pUC origin of replication
   4680..4819    -  misc_feature   bom: basis of mobility region from pBR322
   4921..5112    -  CDS            rop: Rop protein, which maintains plasmids at low copy number; rop
   5129..5509    +  CDS            YPB1_ECOLX: Protein predicted: Swiss-Prot protein existence level 4. From Escherichia coli.
   5581..96      -  CDS            TcR (fragment) (across the origin): tetracycline efflux protein; tet; confers resistance to tetracycline
