[The description below was written by a language model from this plasmid's Addgene catalogue record and pLannotate feature annotations shown in this document.]
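Description:
pRD231 is a bacterial expression plasmid built on the pET30b backbone for overexpression of Rok, a Bacillus subtilis nucleoid-associated protein, in E. coli. The sequenced plasmid is about 5.8 kb and is selected with kanamycin through an aminoglycoside phosphotransferase (KanR) gene. It replicates from a ColE1/pMB1-type origin accompanied by the pBR322 bom region and the rop gene. The catalogue lists it as high copy, although rop normally moderates copy number in pET-type vectors. An f1 origin is also present, which allows single-stranded DNA production with helper phage. The short tetracycline-resistance fragments, the partial AmpR promoter and the predicted E. coli open reading frame in the annotation are backbone remnants inherited from pBR322 rather than functional markers.

The rok coding sequence, inserted by Gibson cloning, sits downstream of a T7 promoter fused to a lac operator and the efficient T7 gene 10 ribosome binding site, and is followed by a T7 terminator. The plasmid carries its own lacI gene with its promoter, so the lac repressor keeps the T7lac promoter off until IPTG is added. Transcription also requires a host that supplies T7 RNA polymerase. This tight control is relevant because the annotation notes that Rok overexpression appears to be lethal in its native context. The feature table shows no affinity tag annotated on the rok reading frame. The short "SET1" fragment detected just after it is likely a match to vector sequence near the terminator rather than a fused tag, though the record does not settle this. Rok represses comK and binds many AT-rich chromosomal sites, and the plasmid is intended to produce the protein for study as an H-NS-like DNA-binding protein.
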