Addgene plasmid #178195: pRD231
Purpose: Rok overexpression
Depositing lab: Remus Dame. Depositing organization: Leiden University. Publication: The B. subtilis Rok protein is an atypical H-NS-like protein irresponsive to physico-chemical cues. Erkelens AM, Qin L, van Erp B, Miguel-Arribas A, Abia D, Keek HGJ, Markus D, Cajili MKM, Schwab S, Meijer WJJ, Dame RT. Nucleic Acids Res. 2022 Nov 21. pii: 6835367. doi: 10.1093/nar/gkac1064. PubMed 36408910.
Backbone
  Vector backbone: pET30b
  Vector type: Bacterial Expression
Growth in bacteria
  Bacterial resistance: Kanamycin, 50 μg/mL
  Growth temperature: 37°C
  Growth strain: DH5alpha
  Copy number: High Copy
Gene/Insert
  Gene/Insert name: rok
  Species: Bacillus subtilis
  Promoter: T7
  Cloning method: Gibson Cloning
Terms and licenses: Academic/Nonprofit Terms; Industry Terms: Not Available to Industry
How to cite: pRD231 was a gift from Remus Dame (Addgene plasmid # 178195 ; http://n2t.net/addgene:178195 ; RRID:Addgene_178195)
